Addgene plasmid #92252: pMCh-664
Purpose: Plasmid for expression of GST-tagged human TNRC6C CED with mutated PAM2 motif in mammalian cells
Depositing lab: Marina Chekulaeva & Witold Filipowicz. Depositing organization: Friedrich Miescher Institute for Biomedical Research. Publication: miRNA repression involves GW182-mediated recruitment of CCR4-NOT through conserved W-containing motifs. Chekulaeva M, Mathys H, Zipprich JT, Attig J, Colic M, Parker R, Filipowicz W. Nat Struct Mol Biol. 2011 Oct 7;18(11):1218-26. doi: 10.1038/nsmb.2166. PubMed 21984184.
Backbone
  Vector backbone: pEBG
  Backbone manufacturer: Addgene 22227
  Backbone size w/o insert (bp): 5996
  Total vector size (bp): 6965
  Vector type: Mammalian Expression
Growth in bacteria
  Bacterial resistance: Ampicillin, 100 μg/mL
  Growth temperature: 37°C
  Growth strain: DH5alpha
  Copy number: High Copy
Gene/Insert
  Gene/Insert name: TNRC6C CED
  Species: H. sapiens (human)
  Insert size (bp): 969
  Mutation: C-terminal effector domain (CED): aa 1369-1690 with the following point mutations: EF1388AA
  GenBank ID: NM_001142640.1
  Entrez Gene: TNRC6C
  Promoter: EF1A
  Tag / fusion protein: GST (N terminal on backbone)
  Cloning method: Unknown
  Sequencing primers: 5′ atagcatggcctttgcaggg; 3′ ACAGGGATTTCTTGTCTCCCAC
Terms and licenses: Academic/Nonprofit Terms; Industry Terms: Not Available to Industry
How to cite: pMCh-664 was a gift from Marina Chekulaeva & Witold Filipowicz (Addgene plasmid # 92252 ; http://n2t.net/addgene:92252 ; RRID:Addgene_92252)
