[The description below was written by a language model from this plasmid's Addgene catalogue record and pLannotate feature annotations shown in this document.]
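Description:
pMCh-664 is a mammalian expression plasmid of about 7 kb built on the pEBG backbone, designed to produce a GST-tagged fragment of human TNRC6C in cultured mammalian cells. It is propagated in E. coli as a high-copy plasmid using a ColE1/pUC-type origin and is selected with ampicillin through the β-lactamase gene. The backbone also carries an f1 phage origin and leftover cloning-vector fragments (lac promoter/operator, partial lacZα, lacI, rop and bom sequences) that have no evident role in the expression cassette. The feature table lists no mammalian selection marker. An SV40 early promoter region and a short small t antigen fragment lie next to the expression cassette.

Expression is driven by the strong constitutive human EF-1α promoter, followed by the Schistosoma japonicum glutathione S-transferase coding sequence supplied by the backbone and fused to the N-terminus of the insert. The insert, about 970 bp, encodes the C-terminal effector domain (CED) of TNRC6C, residues 1369–1690, carrying the double substitution EF1388AA that the record describes as mutating the PAM2 motif. A G-CSF stem-loop destabilising element is annotated downstream of the coding region, presumably part of backbone-derived 3′ untranslated sequence. TNRC6C is a GW182-family scaffold protein that acts in miRNA-mediated silencing by associating with Argonaute proteins and recruiting the CCR4-NOT and PAN deadenylase complexes. PAM2 motifs are generally known as docking sites for poly(A)-binding protein. The GST tag allows glutathione-based pull-down of the fusion protein, so the construct suits comparing the binding partners of the PAM2-mutant effector domain with those of the wild-type domain, in line with the associated study of how GW182 proteins recruit CCR4-NOT.
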