Features (pLannotate 1.2.2; 18 found; start..end, strand, type, name):
    515..607     -  ncRNA          G-CSF SLDE: Accession: RF00183 - G-CSF factor stem-loop destabilising element (SLDE)
    658..1656    -  CDS            TNRC6C (fragment): TNR6C_HUMAN - Also known as KIAA1582. Experimental evidence at protein level: Swiss-Prot protein existence level 1. Plays a role in RNA-mediated gene silencing by micro-RNAs (miRNAs). Required for miRNA-dependent translational repression of complementary mRNAs by argonaute family proteins. As scaffoldng protein associates with argonaute proteins bound to partially complementary mRNAs and simultaneously can recruit CCR4-NOT and PAN deadenylase complexes. From Homo sapiens (Human).
   1647..2297    -  CDS            GST: glutathione S-transferase from Schistosoma japonicum
   2353..3531    -  promoter       EF-1α promoter: strong constitutive promoter for human elongation factor EF-1α
   3538..3604    -  CDS            small t antigen (fragment): SV40 (simian virus 40) small t antigen
   3626..3836    -  promoter       SV40 promoter: SV40 early promoter
   3892..3908    -  protein_bind   lac operator: The lac repressor binds to the lac operator to inhibit transcription in E. coli. This inhibition can be relieved by adding lactose or isopropyl-β-D-thiogalactopyranoside (IPTG). lac repressor encoded by lacI
   3916..3946    -  promoter       lac promoter: promoter for the E. coli lac operon
   3961..3982    -  protein_bind   CAP binding site: CAP binding activates transcription in the presence of cAMP. E. coli catabolite activator protein
   3995..4087    -  CDS            lacI (fragment): lac repressor; lacI; The lac repressor binds to the lac operator to inhibit transcription in E. coli. This inhibition can be relieved by adding lactose or isopropyl-β-D-thiogalactopyranoside (IPTG).
   4270..4858    -  rep_origin     ori: high-copy-number ColE1/pMB1/pBR322/pUC origin of replication
   5029..5889    -  CDS            AmpR: β-lactamase; bla; confers resistance to ampicillin, carbenicillin, and related antibiotics
   5890..5994    -  promoter       AmpR promoter: bla
   6089..6124    +  CDS            rop (fragment): Rop protein, which maintains plasmids at low copy number; rop
   6226..6275    +  misc_feature   bom (fragment): basis of mobility region from pBR322
   6276..6731    -  rep_origin     f1 ori (sequence partly withheld): f1 bacteriophage origin of replication; arrow indicates direction of (+) strand synthesis
   6750..6801    +  misc_feature   bom (fragment): basis of mobility region from pBR322
   6807..6964    -  CDS            lacZα (fragment): LacZα fragment of β-galactosidase; lacZ fragment
>Addgene plasmid #92252 | pMCh-664 | addgene full sequence | sequence record 194409 | Addgene NGS Result
TTTTTTTTTTTTTTTTTTTTTTTTTTTTTTTTTTTTTTTTGGAGGCAAACACTTTATTATCCTGAAGTTC
AGTTACAATGTGACAGTGGAGGGGACACTGGTGAGTGGGGGGTGAAGAGGTGGAGGGTGACAGTGGAGCT
TCCTTTCACACACAGGCCTGACATGATTCCTCCTGTCTGCTCCCTCCCACATCCCCAGTCCCCGTCCAGC
AAGGCAAATGTCCAGGCACCTGCCTGGCCCTAAAAAGAGTCACAGTCCTGACCCTCGTGGGGGCAGGGCA
GGTGTCCCGAGGCCACCCAGAAAAACAGGAGACACGTCGGTGATGTTCGGGAGTCAAACCATGTCCCAAA
AGTCTTAAGAAGAAAAACGAGATTCCCCAGCAAATTCGTGGGACCCCAGGGCCATGCCTCCCAGCTCTGG
CCACCTCTGCTTGTCAAGGGGCCTCACAGCCAAGGGGATGCAGGGGCCGCTGTGCAGTCGGCTGAGGCCA
GAGTGAGGGGTGCAAGGACCCAGATGGGGAACACTGCTGTTTAAATATTAAACAGGGATTTCTTGTCTCC
CACGTGGGAGACCTGATACTCTCAAGGGTCCCAGGTGGGGACCCTCACTCTAGAGTCGCGGCCGCGGCTC
TCCTGGTGCTGATGATGGCAGCGCCTACAGGGACTCCCCGCTGAGCAGGTCCCCAGGCAGCAGGGTGGTT
AGCGGCGTGGGGCTGCCTATCACCCTGCTGTCGTCGGCGCTGGGCGGGCCCCACAGGCTGCTGGAGTACT
GGGGCACCCCGCCCCACAGCAGCTCACTGCTCCCCTTGCCACCCAGGCACGGGGCGTTCCAGTGGCCAGC
GTCGCTGCGTACCAGGCCATGGGAGCTGCCCGCTGCGCTGAGCCGCGGCTGGCTGGACGCGCTGCTGGAC
TGCCAGCTGGAAGTGGGTGGCAGCGCCTGGCCTTGGGCTAAGAAGCGATTCACTTCTTCTTCACCAGCGA
ACTCGGCCAGGATGGTAGTGTTTCCCAGGACGCACATGTGCAGAGACTTCTGGGCCTTGGCAGCCTCCTC
CTTGGAGCTGTACCGGACCACAGCATTGCCTTGAGTCAGATTCAGGTGGAATGTGATAAGAGGCCCATGT
TGCAAACACAATGTCCGCAGTGTAGAACCATCAATCTGGGGAGTGAGGTTTCGAAGAACGAGCCAGCTGC
TGGTTCTTCCTGAGGTGTCGGTGCTCCAGGCAGAACCCGAGGAGTAGGAGCTGGTCCAGCCGAGGGGGCT
GGCACCCCAGGTGGAGGAGGGCTTGGGATTGGTTAACCCTGGAGGTGGCCTCGTGGGTGCAGTACTGTTT
CTGGGCACCTTCCATAGTTCATGAGACAGAGAGGCTTGCGTGTGGGAGGTAGGGCCAGAGGACCACGTCG
ATTTGATGTCTGACAGTTTACCTCCACTCTTGAGGAGGTAGCGGTTGACATCCTGGATGGTGGTGTTGAT
GGTAGGCCCAGTGGGGACACTGCCAGGAGTGACGTCAGGGTCATTCTCAGGGTCAATATTCTGCAGTCCT
TTCCATGGAACTCCCGGATGGGCTGCTGGGGGCCAGTTGATGCTAGAGCCATTTGAGATTTTATCACTGT
CAGATTTGGCACGGGATCCACGCGGAACCAGATCCGATTTTGGAGGATGGTCGCCACCACCAAACGTGGC
TTGCCAGCCCTGCAAAGGCCATGCTATATACTTGCTGGATTTCAAGTACTTATCAATTTGTGGGATAGCT
TCAATACGTTTTTTAAAACAAACTAATTTTGGGAACGCATCCAGGCACATTGGGTCCATGTATAAAACAA
CATCAAGAGCGTCATACAACATGAAGTCAGGATGGGTTACATGATCACCATTTAAATATGTTTTATGACA
TAAACGATCTTCGAACATTTTCAGCATTTCAGGTAGCTTGCTAAGAAAATCAACTTTGAGAGTTTCAAAG
TCTTTACTATATGCAATTCTCGAAACACCGTATCTAATATCCAAAACCGCTCCTTCAAGCATTGAAATCT
CTGCACGCTCTTTTGGACAACCACCCAACATGTTGTGCTTGTCAGCTATATAACGTATGATGGCCATAGA
CTGTGTTAATTTAACATCACCATCAATATAATAAGGAAGATTGGGAAACTCCAAACCCAATTCAAACTTT
TTGTTTCGCCATTTATCACCTTCATCGCGCTCATACAAATGCTCTTCATATTTTTCTTCAAGATATTCCA
AAAGAAGTCGAGTGGGTTGCACAAGGCCCTTAATTTTCCAATAACCTAGTATAGGGGCCATTGTAGATCC
AGCACAATGGATCTCGAGGTCGAGGGATCTCTAGAGAATTCCTCACGACACCTGAAATGGAAGAAAAAAA
CTTTGAACCACTGTCTGAGGCTTGAGAATGAACCAAGATCCAAACTCAAAAAGGGCAAATTCCAAGGAGA
ATTACATCAAGTGCCAAGCTGGCCTAACTTCAGTCTCCACCCACTCAGTGTGGGGAAACTCCATCGCATA
AAACCCCTCCCCCCAACCTAAAGACGACGTACTCCAAAAGCTCGAGAACTAATCGAGGTGCCTGGACGGC
GCCCGGTACTCCGTGGAGTCACATGAAGCGACGGCTGAGGACGGAAAGGCCCTTTTCCTTTGTGTGGGTG
ACTCACCCGCCCGCTCTCCCGAGCGCCGCGTCCTCCATTTTGAGCTCCCTGCAGCAGGGCCGGGAAGCGG
CCATCTTTCCGCTCACGCAACTGGTGCCGACCGGGCCAGCCTTGCCGCCCAGGGCGGGGCGATACACGGC
GGCGCGAGGCCAGGCACCAGAGCAGGCCGGCCAGCTTGAGACTACCCCCGTCCGATTCTCGGTGGCCGCG
CTCGCAGGCCCCGCCTCGCCGAACATGTGCGCTGGGACGCACGGGCCCCGTCGCCGCCCGCGGCCCCAAA
AACCGAAATACCAGTGTGCAGATCTTGGCCCGCATTTACAAGACTATCTTGCCAGAAAAAAAGCGTCGCA
GCAGGTCATCAAAAATTTTAAATGGCTAGAGACTTATCGAAAGCAGCGAGACAGGCGCGAAGGTGCCACC
AGATTCGCACGCGGCGGCCCCAGCGCCCAGGCCAGGCCTCAACTCAAGCACGAGGCGAAGGGGCTCCTTA
AGCGCAAGGCCTCGAACTCTCCCACCCACTTCCAACCCGAAGCTCGGGATCAAGAATCACGTACTGCAGC
CAGGTGGAAGTAATTCAAGGCACGCAAGGGCCATAACCCGTAAAGAGGCCAGGCCCGCGGGAACCACACA
CGGCACTTACCTGTGTTCTGGCGGCAAACCCGTTGCGAAAAAGAACGTTCACGGCGACTACTGCACTTAT
ATACGGTTCTCCCCCACCCTCGGGAAAAAGGCGGAGCCAGTACACGACATCACTTTCCCAGTTTACCCCG
CGCCACCTTCTCTAGGCACCGGTTCAATTGCCGACCCCTCCCCCCAACTTCTCGGGGACTGTGGGCGATG
TGCGCTCTGCCCACTGACGGGCACCGGAGCCAATTCCCACTCCTTTCAAGACCTAGAAGGTCCATTAGCT
GCAAAGATTCCTCTCTGTTTAAAACTTTATCCATCTTTGCAAAGCTTTTTGCAAAAGCCTAGGCCTCCAA
AAAAGCCTCCTCACTACTTCTGGAATAGCTCAGAGGCCGAGGCGGCCTCGGCCTCTGCATAAATAAAAAA
AATTAGTCAGCCATGGGGCGGAGAATGGGCGGAACTGGGCGGAGTTAGGGGCGGGATGGGCGGAGTTAGG
GGCGGGACTATGGTTGCTGACTAATTGAGATGCATGCTTTGCATACTTCTGCCTGCTGGGGAGGGAATTA
AGCTTGGCGTAATCATGGTCATAGCTGTTTCCTGTGTGAAATTGTTATCCGCTCACAATTCCACACAACA
TACGAGCCGGAAGCATAAAGTGTAAAGCCTGGGGTGCCTAATGAGTGAGCTAACTCACATTAATTGCGTT
GCGCTCACTGCCCGCTTTCCAGTCGGGAAACCTGTCGTGCCAGCTGCATTAATGAATCGGCCAACGCGCG
GGGAGAGGCGGTTTGCGTATTGGGCGCTCTTCCGCTTCCTCGCTCACTGACTCGCTGCGCTCGGTCGTTC
GGCTGCGGCGAGCGGTATCAGCTCACTCAAAGGCGGTAATACGGTTATCCACAGAATCAGGGGATAACGC
AGGAAAGAACATGTGAGCAAAAGGCCAGCAAAAGGCCAGGAACCGTAAAAAGGCCGCGTTGCTGGCGTTT
TTCCATAGGCTCCGCCCCCCTGACGAGCATCACAAAAATCGACGCTCAAGTCAGAGGTGGCGAAACCCGA
CAGGACTATAAAGATACCAGGCGTTTCCCCCTGGAAGCTCCCTCGTGCGCTCTCCTGTTCCGACCCTGCC
GCTTACCGGATACCTGTCCGCCTTTCTCCCTTCGGGAAGCGTGGCGCTTTCTCATAGCTCACGCTGTAGG
TATCTCAGTTCGGTGTAGGTCGTTCGCTCCAAGCTGGGCTGTGTGCACGAACCCCCCGTTCAGCCCGACC
GCTGCGCCTTATCCGGTAACTATCGTCTTGAGTCCAACCCGGTAAGACACGACTTATCGCCACTGGCAGC
AGCCACTGGTAACAGGATTAGCAGAGCGAGGTATGTAGGCGGTGCTACAGAGTTCTTGAAGTGGTGGCCT
AACTACGGCTACACTAGAAGAACAGTATTTGGTATCTGCGCTCTGCTGAAGCCAGTTACCTTCGGAAAAA
GAGTTGGTAGCTCTTGATCCGGCAAACAAACCACCGCTGGTAGCGGTGGTTTTTTTGTTTGCAAGCAGCA
GATTACGCGCAGAAAAAAAGGATCTCAAGAAGATCCTTTGATCTTTTCTACGGGGTCTGACGCTCAGTGG
AACGAAAACTCACGTTAAGGGATTTTGGTCATGAGATTATCAAAAAGGATCTTCACCTAGATCCTTTTAA
ATTAAAAATGAAGTTTTAAATCAATCTAAAGTATATATGAGTAAACTTGGTCTGACAGTTACCAATGCTT
AATCAGTGAGGCACCTATCTCAGCGATCTGTCTATTTCGTTCATCCATAGTTGCCTGACTCCCCGTCGTG
TAGATAACTACGATACGGGAGGGCTTACCATCTGGCCCCAGTGCTGCAATGATACCGCGAGACCCACGCT
CACCGGCTCCAGATTTATCAGCAATAAACCAGCCAGCCGGAAGGGCCGAGCGCAGAAGTGGTCCTGCAAC
TTTATCCGCCTCCATCCAGTCTATTAATTGTTGCCGGGAAGCTAGAGTAAGTAGTTCGCCAGTTAATAGT
TTGCGCAACGTTGTTGCCATTGCTACAGGCATCGTGGTGTCACGCTCGTCGTTTGGTATGGCTTCATTCA
GCTCCGGTTCCCAACGATCAAGGCGAGTTACATGATCCCCCATGTTGTGCAAAAAAGCGGTTAGCTCCTT
CGGTCCTCCGATCGTTGTCAGAAGTAAGTTGGCCGCAGTGTTATCACTCATGGTTATGGCAGCACTGCAT
AATTCTCTTACTGTCATGCCATCCGTAAGATGCTTTTCTGTGACTGGTGAGTACTCAACCAAGTCATTCT
GAGAATAGTGTATGCGGCGACCGAGTTGCTCTTGCCCGGCGTCAATACGGGATAATACCGCGCCACATAG
CAGAACTTTAAAAGTGCTCATCATTGGAAAACGTTCTTCGGGGCGAAAACTCTCAAGGATCTTACCGCTG
TTGAGATCCAGTTCGATGTAACCCACTCGTGCACCCAACTGATCTTCAGCATCTTTTACTTTCACCAGCG
TTTCTGGGTGAGCAAAAACAGGAAGGCAAAATGCCGCAAAAAAGGGAATAAGGGCGACACGGAAATGTTG
AATACTCATACTCTTCCTTTTTCAATATTATTGAAGCATTTATCAGGGTTATTGTCTCATGAGCGGATAC
ATATTTGAATGTATTTAGAAAAATAAACAAATAGGGGTTCCGCGCACATTTCCCCGAAAAGTGCCACCTG
ACGTCTAAGAAACCATTATTATCATGACATTAACCTATAAAAATAGGCGTATCACGAGGCCCTTTCGTCT
CGCGCGTTTCGGTGATGACGGTGAAAACCTCTGACACATGCAGCTCCCGGAGACGGTCACAGCTTGTCTG
TAAGCGGATGCCGGGAGCAGACAAGCCCGTCAGGGCGCGTCAGCGGGTGTTGGCGGGTGTCGGGGCTGGC
TTAACTATGCGGCATCAGAGCAGATTGTACTGAGAGTGCACCATAAAATTGTAAACGTTAATATTTTGTT
AAAATTCGCGTTAAATTTTTGTTAAATCAGCTCATTTTTTAACCAATAGACCGAAATCGGCAAAATCCCT
TATAAATCAAAAGAATAGCCCGAGATAGAGT
[37 nt withheld, positions 6402-6438]
AAAGAACGTGGACTCCAACGTCAAAGG
[141 nt withheld, positions 6466-6606]
G
[46 nt withheld, positions 6608-6653]
A
[95 nt withheld, positions 6655-6749]
TATGCGGTGTGAAATACCGCACAGATGCGTAAGGAGAAAATACCGCATCAGGCGCCATTCGCCATTCAGG
CTGCGCAACTGTTGGGAAGGGCGATCGGTGCGGGCCTCTTCGCTATTACGCCAGCTGGCGAAAGGGGGAT
GTGCTGCAAGGCGATTAAGTTGGGTAACGCCAGGGTTTTCCCAGTCACGACGTTGTAAAACGACGGCCAG
TGAATTC
